Addgene plasmid #72557: pGLS3-5xHRE-PHLDA3(wt)
Purpose: Hypoxia induced mutant PHLDA3. Contains the HRE from VEGF sequence (5 repeats) upstream of PHLDA3.
Depositing lab: Ester Hammond. Depositing organization: University of Oxford. Publication: Hypoxia-induced p53 modulates both apoptosis and radiosensitivity via AKT. Leszczynska KB, Foskolou IP, Abraham AG, Anbalagan S, Tellier C, Haider S, Span PN, O'Neill EE, Buffa FM, Hammond EM. J Clin Invest. 2015 Jun;125(6):2385-98. doi: 10.1172/JCI80402. Epub 2015 May 11. PubMed 25961455.
Backbone
  Vector backbone: pGL3-Basic
  Backbone manufacturer: Promega
  Modifications to backbone: PHLDA3 was cloned so that it replaced p53 from pGLS3-5xHRE-p53
  Vector type: Mammalian Expression
  Selectable markers: Neomycin (select with G418)
Growth in bacteria
  Bacterial resistance: Ampicillin, 100 μg/mL
  Growth temperature: 37°C
  Growth strain: DH5alpha
  Copy number: Unknown
Gene/Insert
  Gene/Insert name: PHLDA3 (alt name: pleckstrin homology-like domain, family A, member 3)
  Species: H. sapiens (human)
  Entrez Gene: PHLDA3 (a.k.a. TIH1)
  Promoter: E1b minimal
  Tag / fusion protein: 5XHRE (N terminal on insert)
  Cloning method: Restriction Enzyme; 5′ cloning site HindIII (not destroyed); 3′ cloning site XbaI (not destroyed)
  Sequencing primers: 5′ E1B F: 5’-agatctggtaggcgtgtacgg-3’; 3′ pGLS3 R: 5’-gtatcttatcatgtctgctcg-3’
Terms and licenses: Academic/Nonprofit Terms; Industry Terms: Not Available to Industry
Depositor comments: 5xHRE-wtp53 plasmid was used as a backbone, where p53 sequence was cut out with HindIII and XbaI enzymes. PHLDA3 was subsequently cloned in, so PHLDA3 cloning site contains: KpnI – 5xHRE from VEGF – BglII – E1b minimal promoter – HindIII – kozak –PHLDA3 – XbaI
How to cite: pGLS3-5xHRE-PHLDA3(wt) was a gift from Ester Hammond (Addgene plasmid # 72557 ; http://n2t.net/addgene:72557 ; RRID:Addgene_72557)
