[The description below was written by a language model from this plasmid's Addgene catalogue record and pLannotate feature annotations shown in this document.]
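Description:
pGLS3-5xHRE-PHLDA3(wt) is a mammalian expression plasmid built on a modified pGL3-Basic backbone and designed to switch on human PHLDA3 in response to low oxygen. It was derived from a sister construct, pGLS3-5xHRE-p53, by excising the p53 coding sequence with HindIII and XbaI and inserting PHLDA3 in its place. The resulting cassette reads: five copies of the hypoxia response element from VEGF, a minimal promoter, a Kozak sequence and the PHLDA3 open reading frame. The HRE repeats are listed in the catalogue's tag field, but they are an upstream enhancer rather than a protein fusion. They recruit hypoxia-inducible factor so that the otherwise weak minimal promoter fires mainly under hypoxia. The catalogue names the promoter as E1b minimal, whereas the automated annotation labels a short element in that position as a minimal CMV promoter. The HRE repeats themselves are not annotated. The purpose line says "mutant" PHLDA3, but the plasmid name indicates the wild-type version.

Upstream of the cassette, a synthetic poly(A) signal and a transcriptional pause site, typical of pGL3, limit read-through from the backbone, and an SV40 poly(A) signal is annotated downstream of the insert. T7 and T3 promoters and pBluescript polylinker fragments flank PHLDA3, probably carried over from an earlier subcloning step. A separate PGK promoter–NeoR–PGK poly(A) unit permits G418 selection of stable mammalian lines. In bacteria the plasmid is maintained through a high-copy ColE1-type origin and ampicillin resistance, and an f1 origin is also present. PHLDA3 is a p53-regulated repressor of AKT signalling, so the construct suits studies of hypoxia-restricted PHLDA3 expression in apoptosis and radiosensitivity.
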