Features (pLannotate 1.2.2; 19 found; start..end, strand, type, name):
    486..1289    +  CDS            NeoR/KanR: aminoglycoside phosphotransferase from Tn5; aph(3')-II (or nptII); confers resistance to neomycin, kanamycin, and G418 (Geneticin®)
   1303..1764    +  polyA_signal   PGK poly(A) signal: mouse phosphoglycerate kinase 1 polyadenylation signal
   1778..1910    +  CDS            TcR (fragment): tetracycline efflux protein; tet; confers resistance to tetracycline
   2090..2678    -  rep_origin     ori: high-copy-number ColE1/pMB1/pBR322/pUC origin of replication
   2849..3709    -  CDS            AmpR: β-lactamase; bla; confers resistance to ampicillin, carbenicillin, and related antibiotics
   3710..3814    -  promoter       AmpR promoter: bla
   3841..4269    +  rep_origin     f1 ori (sequence partly withheld): f1 bacteriophage origin of replication; arrow indicates direction of (+) strand synthesis
   4301..4368    -  CDS            lacZα (fragment): LacZα fragment of β-galactosidase; lacZ fragment
   4427..4475    +  polyA_signal   poly(A) signal: synthetic polyadenylation signal
   4489..4580    +  misc_feature   pause site: RNA polymerase II transcriptional pause signal from the human α2 globin gene
   4817..4855    +  promoter       minimal CMV promoter: human cytomegalovirus (CMV) immediate early promoter
   4893..4911    +  promoter       T7 promoter: promoter for bacteriophage T7 RNA polymerase
   4920..4962    -  misc_feature   MCS (fragment): pBluescript multiple cloning site
   4968..5348    +  CDS            PHLDA3: PHLA3_HUMAN - Also known as TIH1. Experimental evidence at protein level: Swiss-Prot protein existence level 1. p53/TP53-regulated repressor of Akt/AKT1 signaling. Represses AKT1 by preventing AKT1-binding to membrane lipids, thereby inhibiting AKT1 translocation to the cellular membrane and activation. Contributes to p53/TP53-dependent apoptosis by repressing AKT1 activity. Its direct transcription regulation by p53/TP53 may explain how p53/TP53 can negatively regulate AKT1. May act as a tumor suppressor. From Homo sapiens (Human).
   5352..5381    -  misc_feature   MCS (fragment): pBluescript multiple cloning site
   5394..5412    -  promoter       T3 promoter: promoter for bacteriophage T3 RNA polymerase
   5456..5577    -  polyA_signal   SV40 poly(A) signal: SV40 polyadenylation signal
   5600..5668    -  CDS            large T antigen (fragment): large T antigen from SV40 (simian virus 40)
   5718..472     +  promoter       PGK promoter (across the origin): mouse phosphoglycerate kinase 1 promoter
>Addgene plasmid #72557 | pGLS3-5xHRE-PHLDA3(wt) | addgene full sequence | sequence record 175207 | Addgene NGS Result
GTCTGGAGCATGCGCTTTAGCAGCCCCGCTGGGCACTTGGCGCTACACAAGTGGCCTCTGGCCTCGCACA
CATTCCACATCCACCGGTAGGCGCCAACCGGCTCCGTTCTTTGGTGGCCCCTTCGCGCCACCTTCTACTC
CTCCCCTAGTCAGGAAGTTCCCCCCCGCCCCGCAGCTCGCGTCGTGCAGGACGTGACAAATGGAAGTAGC
ACGTCTCACTAGTCTCGTGCAGATGGACAGCACCGCTGAGCAATGGAAGCGGGTAGGCCTTTGGGGCAGC
GGCCAATAGCAGCTTTGCTCCTTCGCTTTCTGGGCTCAGAGGCTGGGAAGGGGTGGGTCCGGGGGCGGGC
TCAGGGGCGGGCTCAGGGGCGGGGCGGGCGCCCGAAGGTCCTCCGGAGGCCCGGCATTCTGCACGCTTCA
AAAGCGCACGTCTGCCGCGCTGTTCTCCTCTTCCTCATCTCCGGGCCTTTCGACCTGCAGCCAATATGGG
ATCGGCCATTGAACAAGATGGATTGCACGCAGGTTCTCCGGCCGCTTGGGTGGAGAGGCTATTCGGCTAT
GACTGGGCACAACAGACAATCGGCTGCTCTGATGCCGCCGTGTTCCGGCTGTCAGCGCAGGGGCGCCCGG
TTCTTTTTGTCAAGACCGACCTGTCCGGTGCCCTGAATGAACTGCAGGACGAGGCAGCGCGGCTATCGTG
GCTGGCCACGACGGGCGTTCCTTGCGCAGCTGTGCTCGACGTTGTCACTGAAGCGGGAAGGGACTGGCTG
CTATTGGGCGAAGTGCCGGGGCAGGATCTCCTGTCATCTCACCTTGCTCCTGCCGAGAAAGTATCCATCA
TGGCTGATGCAATGCGGCGGCTGCATACGCTTGATCCGGCTACCTGCCCATTCGACCACCAAGCGAAACA
TCGCATCGAGCGAGCACGTACTCGGATGGAAGCCGGTCTTGTCGATCAGGATGATCTGGACGAAGAGCAT
CAGGGGCTCGCGCCAGCCGAACTGTTCGCCAGGCTCAAGGCGCGCATGCCCGACGGCGATGATCTCGTCG
TGACCCATGGCGATGCCTGCTTGCCGAATATCATGGTGGAAAATGGCCGCTTTTCTGGATTCATCGACTG
TGGCCGGCTGGGTGTGGCGGACCGCTATCAGGACATAGCGTTGGCTACCCGTGATATTGCTGAAGAGCTT
GGCGGCGAATGGGCTGACCGCTTCCTCGTGCTTTACGGTATCGCCGCTCCCGATTCGCAGCGCATCGCCT
TCTATCGCCTTCTTGACGAGTTCTTCTGAGGGGATCGATCCGCTGTAAGTCTGCAGAAATTGATGATCTA
TTAAACAATAAAGATGTCCACTAAAATGGAAGTTTTTCCTGTCATACTTTGTTAAGAAGGGTGAGAACAG
AGTACCTACATTTTGAATGGAAGGATTGGAGCTACGGGGGTGGGGGTGGGGTGGGATTAGATAAATGCCT
GCTCTTTACTGAAGGCTCTTTACTATTGCTTTATGATAATGTTTCATAGTTGGATATCATAATTTAAACA
AGCAAAACCAAATTAAGGGCCAGCTCATTCCTCCCACTCATGATCTATAGATCTATAGATCTCTCGTGGG
ATCATTGTTTTTCTCTTGATTCCCACTTTGTGGTTCTAAGTACTGTGGTTTCCAAATGTGTCAGTTTCAT
AGCCTGAAGAACGAGATCAGCAGCCTCTGTTCCACATACACTTCATTCTCAGTATTGTTTTGCCAAGTTC
TAATTCCATCAGAAGCTGACTCTAGTCCGTCGACCGATGCCCTTGAGAGCCTTCAACCCAGTCAGCTCCT
TCCGGTGGGCGCGGGGCATGACTATCGTCGCCGCACTTATGACTGTCTTCTTTATCATGCAACTCGTAGG
ACAGGTGCCGGCAGCGCTCTTCCGCTTCCTCGCTCACTGACTCGCTGCGCTCGGTCGTTCGGCTGCGGCG
AGCGGTATCAGCTCACTCAAAGGCGGTAATACGGTTATCCACAGAATCAGGGGATAACGCAGGAAAGAAC
ATGTGAGCAAAAGGCCAGCAAAAGGCCAGGAACCGTAAAAAGGCCGCGTTGCTGGCGTTTTTCCATAGGC
TCCGCCCCCCTGACGAGCATCACAAAAATCGACGCTCAAGTCAGAGGTGGCGAAACCCGACAGGACTATA
AAGATACCAGGCGTTTCCCCCTGGAAGCTCCCTCGTGCGCTCTCCTGTTCCGACCCTGCCGCTTACCGGA
TACCTGTCCGCCTTTCTCCCTTCGGGAAGCGTGGCGCTTTCTCATAGCTCACGCTGTAGGTATCTCAGTT
CGGTGTAGGTCGTTCGCTCCAAGCTGGGCTGTGTGCACGAACCCCCCGTTCAGCCCGACCGCTGCGCCTT
ATCCGGTAACTATCGTCTTGAGTCCAACCCGGTAAGACACGACTTATCGCCACTGGCAGCAGCCACTGGT
AACAGGATTAGCAGAGCGAGGTATGTAGGCGGTGCTACAGAGTTCTTGAAGTGGTGGCCTAACTACGGCT
ACACTAGAAGAACAGTATTTGGTATCTGCGCTCTGCTGAAGCCAGTTACCTTCGGAAAAAGAGTTGGTAG
CTCTTGATCCGGCAAACAAACCACCGCTGGTAGCGGTGGTTTTTTTGTTTGCAAGCAGCAGATTACGCGC
AGAAAAAAAGGATCTCAAGAAGATCCTTTGATCTTTTCTACGGGGTCTGACGCTCAGTGGAACGAAAACT
CACGTTAAGGGATTTTGGTCATGAGATTATCAAAAAGGATCTTCACCTAGATCCTTTTAAATTAAAAATG
AAGTTTTAAATCAATCTAAAGTATATATGAGTAAACTTGGTCTGACAGTTACCAATGCTTAATCAGTGAG
GCACCTATCTCAGCGATCTGTCTATTTCGTTCATCCATAGTTGCCTGACTCCCCGTCGTGTAGATAACTA
CGATACGGGAGGGCTTACCATCTGGCCCCAGTGCTGCAATGATACCGCGAGACCCACGCTCACCGGCTCC
AGATTTATCAGCAATAAACCAGCCAGCCGGAAGGGCCGAGCGCAGAAGTGGTCCTGCAACTTTATCCGCC
TCCATCCAGTCTATTAATTGTTGCCGGGAAGCTAGAGTAAGTAGTTCGCCAGTTAATAGTTTGCGCAACG
TTGTTGCCATTGCTACAGGCATCGTGGTGTCACGCTCGTCGTTTGGTATGGCTTCATTCAGCTCCGGTTC
CCAACGATCAAGGCGAGTTACATGATCCCCCATGTTGTGCAAAAAAGCGGTTAGCTCCTTCGGTCCTCCG
ATCGTTGTCAGAAGTAAGTTGGCCGCAGTGTTATCACTCATGGTTATGGCAGCACTGCATAATTCTCTTA
CTGTCATGCCATCCGTAAGATGCTTTTCTGTGACTGGTGAGTACTCAACCAAGTCATTCTGAGAATAGTG
TATGCGGCGACCGAGTTGCTCTTGCCCGGCGTCAATACGGGATAATACCGCGCCACATAGCAGAACTTTA
AAAGTGCTCATCATTGGAAAACGTTCTTCGGGGCGAAAACTCTCAAGGATCTTACCGCTGTTGAGATCCA
GTTCGATGTAACCCACTCGTGCACCCAACTGATCTTCAGCATCTTTTACTTTCACCAGCGTTTCTGGGTG
AGCAAAAACAGGAAGGCAAAATGCCGCAAAAAAGGGAATAAGGGCGACACGGAAATGTTGAATACTCATA
CTCTTCCTTTTTCAATATTATTGAAGCATTTATCAGGGTTATTGTCTCATGAGCGGATACATATTTGAAT
GTATTTAGAAAAATAAACAAATAGGGGTTCCGCGCACATTTCCCCGAAAAGTGCCACCTG
[124 nt withheld, positions 3841-3964]
C
[91 nt withheld, positions 3966-4056]
A
[49 nt withheld, positions 4058-4106]
CCTTTGACGTTGGAGTCCACGTTCTTT
[37 nt withheld, positions 4134-4170]
ACCCTATCTCGGTCTATTCTTTTGATTTATAAGGGATTTTGCCGATTTCGGCCTATTGGTTAAAAAATGA
GCTGATTTAACAAAAATTTAACGCGAATTTTAACAAAATATTAACGCTTACAATTTGCCATTCGCCATTC
AGGCTGCGCAACTGTTGGGAAGGGCGATCGGTGCGGGCCTCTTCGCTATTACGCCAGCCCAAGCTACCAT
GATAAGTAAGTAATATTAAGGTACGGGAGGTACTTGGAGCGGCCGCAATAAAATATCTTTATTTTCATTA
CATCTGTGTGTTGGTTTTTTGTGTGAATCGATAGTACTAACATACGCTCTCCATCAAAACAAAACGAAAC
AAAACAAACTAGCAAAATAGGCTGTCCCCAGTGCAAGTGCAGGTGCCAGAACATTTCTCTATCGATAGGT
ACCGAGCTTTTCTCGAGCCACAGTGCATACGTGGGCTCCAACAGGTCCTCTTGTCGAGCCACAGTGCATA
CGTGGGCTCCAACAGGTCCTCTTGTCGAGCCACAGTGCATACGTGGGCTCCAACAGGTCCTCTTGTCGAG
CCACAGTGCATACGTGGGCTCCAACAGGTCCTCTTGTCGAGCCACAGTGCATACGTGGGCTCCAACAGGT
CCTCTTGTCGAGATCTGGTAGGCGTGTACGGTGGGAGGTCTATATAAGCAGAGCTCGTTTAGTGAACCGT
CAGATCACTAGAAGCTCGCGCGTAATACGACTCACTATAGGGCGAATTGGGTACCGGGCCCCCCCTCGAG
GTCGACGGTATCGATAAGCTTGCCACCATGACGGCGGCGGCGACGGCTACCGTGCTCAAGGAGGGCGTGC
TGGAGAAGCGCAGCGGCGGGCTGCTGCAGCTGTGGAAGCGGAAGCGCTGCGTCCTCACCGAACGCGGGCT
GCAGCTCTTCGAGGCCAAGGGCACGGGCGGCCGGCCCAAGGAGCTCAGCTTCGCCCGCATCAAGGCCGTG
GAGTGCGTGGAGAGCACCGGGCGCCACATCTACTTCACGCTGGTGACCGAAGGGGGCGGCGAGATCGACT
TCCGCTGCCCCCTGGAAGATCCCGGCTGGAACGCCCAGATCACCCTAGGCCTGGTCAAGTTCAAGAACCA
GCAGGCCATCCAGACAGTGCGGGCCCGGCAGAGCCTCGGGACCGGGACCCTCGTGTCCTAATCTAGAGCG
GCCGCCACCGCGGTGGAGCTCCAGCTTTTGTTCCCTTTAGTGAGGGTTAATTGCGCGCTAGAGTCGGGGC
GGCCGGCCGCTTCGAGCAGACATGATAAGATACATTGATGAGTTTGGACAAACCACAACTAGAATGCAGT
GAAAAAAATGCTTTATTTGTGAAATTTGTGATGCTATTGCTTTATTTGTAACCATTATAAGCTGCAATAA
ACAAGTTAACAACAACAATTGCATTCATTTTATGTTTCAGGTTCAGGGGGAGGTGTGGGAGGTTTTTTAA
AGCAAGTAAAACCTCTACAAATGTGGTAAAATCGATAAGGATCGGCCGCTCGAGGGCCCCTGCAGGTCAA
TTCTACCGGGTAGGGGAGGCGCTTTTCCCAAGGCA
