>Addgene plasmid #72557 | pGLS3-5xHRE-PHLDA3(wt) | depositor partial sequence | sequence record 132530 | PHDL3
ATGACGGCGGCGGCGACGGCTACCGTGCTCAAGGAGGGCGTGCTGGAGAAGCGCAGCGGCGGGCTGCTGC
AGCTGTGGAAGCGGAAGCGCTGCGTCCTCACCGAACGCGGGCTGCAGCTCTTCGAGGCCAAGGGCACGGG
CGGCCGGCCCAAGGAGCTCAGCTTCGCCCGCATCAAGGCCGTGGAGTGCGTGGAGAGCACCGGGCGCCAC
ATCTACTTCACGCTGGTGACCGAAGGGGGCGGCGAGATCGACTTCCGCTGCCCCCTGGAAGATCCCGGCT
GGAACGCCCAGATCACCCTAGGCCTGGTCAAGTTCAAGAACCAGCAGGCCATCCAGACAGTGCGGGCCCG
GCAGAGCCTCGGGACCGGGACCCTCGTGTCCTAA
